Addgene plasmid #210388: pCB-2
Purpose: All-in-one cumate-based inducible CRISPRi plasmid for use in Streptomyces
Depositing lab: Gilles van Wezel. Depositing organization: Leiden University. Publication: CUBIC: A Versatile Cumate-Based Inducible CRISPRi System in Streptomyces. Bai C, van Wezel GP. ACS Synth Biol. 2023 Oct 6. doi: 10.1021/acssynbio.3c00464. PubMed 37801665.
Backbone
  Vector backbone: pPAP
  Backbone manufacturer: Chunbo Lou
  Backbone size w/o insert (bp): 4985
  Total vector size (bp): 11711
  Vector type: CRISPR ; Integrative vector for use in Streptomyces
Growth in bacteria
  Bacterial resistance: Apramycin, 25 μg/mL
  Growth temperature: 37°C
  Growth strain: DH5alpha
  Copy number: Low Copy
Gene/Insert 1
  Gene/Insert name: dCas9 (alt name: Codon optimized SpdCas9)
  Insert size (bp): 4107
  Mutation: The BsaI sites were removed via synonymous mutations
  Promoter: SP30
  Cloning method: Gibson Cloning
  Sequencing primers: 5′ tctaagtaaggagtgtccat
Gene/Insert 2
  Gene/Insert name: CymR (alt name: CymR repressor)
  Species: Pseudomonas putida
  Insert size (bp): 616
  Promoter: SP11
  Cloning method: Gibson Cloning
  Sequencing primers: 5′ cctaacgaggagatcggttc
Gene/Insert 3
  Gene/Insert name: sgRNA cassette
  Species: Synthetic
  Insert size (bp): 1379
  Mutation: BsaI-flanked RFP cassette inserted in place of spacer
  Promoter: SP30
  Cloning method: Gibson Cloning
  Sequencing primers: 5′ caagcggtgatagactaatc
Resource information
  A portion of this plasmid was derived from a plasmid made by: We received the backbone as a gift from Prof. Chunbo Lou (Shenzhen Institute of Advanced Technology, Chinese Academy of Sciences).
Terms and licenses: Academic/Nonprofit Terms; Industry Terms: Not Available to Industry
How to cite: pCB-2 was a gift from Gilles van Wezel (Addgene plasmid # 210388 ; http://n2t.net/addgene:210388 ; RRID:Addgene_210388)
