[The description below was written by a language model from this plasmid's Addgene catalogue record and pLannotate feature annotations shown in this document.]
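Description:
pCB-2 is an 11.7 kb all-in-one, cumate-inducible CRISPR interference plasmid for Streptomyces, built on the integrative pPAP backbone. It replicates in E. coli from a p15A origin (recorded as low copy) and is selected with apramycin through the aac(3)IV acetyltransferase gene. An incP oriT with traJ allows conjugative transfer from E. coli into Streptomyces. There the plasmid has no annotated replication origin and instead inserts into the chromosome through the phage φC31 integrase and attP site it carries.

The payload consists of three cassettes. The Pseudomonas putida CymR repressor is expressed from the SP11 promoter. A codon-optimized, catalytically dead S. pyogenes Cas9, with its internal BsaI sites removed by synonymous changes, is listed under the SP30 promoter, as is the sgRNA cassette. The feature table places a CymR-binding CuO operator upstream of both the sgRNA unit and the dCas9 coding sequence, so CymR should hold both components off until cumate relieves repression, which fits the plasmid's stated purpose. In the sgRNA cassette the spacer position is occupied by a BsaI-flanked BioBrick-style mRFP1 expression unit, with a lac promoter and rrnB T1 and T7Te terminators, located directly upstream of the gRNA scaffold. This arrangement is the kind used for Golden Gate insertion of a target-specific spacer, where loss of red colour in E. coli would mark correct clones, although the record does not describe that screening step. A phage fd terminator follows dCas9; the short M13 gene fragments annotated beside it probably reflect flanking phage sequence around that terminator.

The plasmid is used for tunable, inducible knockdown of chosen genes in Streptomyces once a targeting spacer has been cloned in.
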