Features (pLannotate 1.2.2; 26 found; start..end, strand, type, name):
    147..755     +  CDS            cymR: CYMR_PSEPU - Experimental evidence at transcript level: Swiss-Prot protein existence level 2. Involved in the repression of the cym and cmt operons which are responsible of the p-cymene degradation. From Pseudomonas putida (Arthrobacter siderocapsulatus).
    887..914     +  protein_bind   CuO: CymR-binding P2 operator sequence from the p-cmt operon of Pseudomonas putida (Mullick et al., 2006) CymR
    930..951     +  misc_feature   BioBrick prefix: BioBrick prefix for parts that do not start with "ATG"
    952..1039    +  CDS            lacI (fragment): lac repressor; lacI; The lac repressor binds to the lac operator to inhibit transcription in E. coli. This inhibition can be relieved by adding lactose or isopropyl-β-D-thiogalactopyranoside (IPTG).
   1052..1073    +  protein_bind   CAP binding site: CAP binding activates transcription in the presence of cAMP. E. coli catabolite activator protein
   1088..1118    +  promoter       lac promoter: promoter for the E. coli lac operon
   1122..1144    +  protein_bind   lac operator (fragment): The lac repressor binds to the lac operator to inhibit transcription in E. coli. This inhibition can be relieved by adding lactose or isopropyl-β-D-thiogalactopyranoside (IPTG). lac repressor encoded by lacI
   1178..1852    +  CDS            mRFP1: mRFP1 is a basic (constitutively fluorescent) red fluorescent protein published in 2002, derived from Discosoma sp.. It is reported to be a somewhat slowly-maturing monomer with low acid sensitivity.
   1900..1971    +  terminator     rrnB T1 terminator: transcription terminator T1 from the E. coli rrnB gene
   1987..2014    +  terminator     T7Te terminator: phage T7 early transcription terminator
   2021..2041    +  misc_feature   BioBrick suffix: universal suffix for all parts
   2049..2124    +  misc_RNA       gRNA scaffold: guide RNA scaffold for the Streptococcus pyogenes CRISPR/Cas9 system
   2269..2296    +  protein_bind   CuO: CymR-binding P2 operator sequence from the p-cmt operon of Pseudomonas putida (Mullick et al., 2006) CymR
   2321..6424    +  CDS            cas9: CAS9_STRP1 - Also known as csn1 From Streptococcus pyogenes serotype M1.
   6434..6575    +  CDS            M13 gene VIII (fragment) (sequence withheld): pVIII; VIII; major coat protein
   6579..6627    +  terminator     fd terminator (sequence withheld): central terminator from bacteriophage fd (Otsuka and Kunisawa, 1982)
   6632..6735    +  CDS            M13 gene III (fragment) (sequence withheld): pIII; III; minor coat protein
   6922..7021    +  protein_bind   phage φC31 attP: attachment site of phage φC31 phage φC31 integrase
   7031..8848    +  CDS            phage φC31 integrase: integrase from phage φC31
   8997..9106    +  oriT           oriT: incP origin of transfer
   9139..9510    +  CDS            traJ: oriT-recognizing protein; traJ
   9548..9637    +  CDS            traI (fragment): TRAI6_ECOLX - Experimental evidence at protein level: Swiss-Prot protein existence level 1. The initiation process of transfer DNA synthesis requires the interaction of at least three plasmid-specific components (TraH, I, and J) at the transfer origin resulting in the assembly of a specialised nucleoprotein complex - the relaxosome. Site- and strand-specific cleavage at the transfer origin is dependent on TraI and TraJ. From Escherichia coli.
   9942..10742   -  CDS            ApmR: aminoglycoside 3-N-acetyltransferase type IV ; aac(3)IV; confers resistance to apramycin (Paget and Davies, 1996)
  10901..11445   +  rep_origin     p15A ori: Plasmids containing the medium-copy-number p15A origin of replication can be propagated in E. coli cells that contain a second plasmid with the ColE1 origin.
  11533..11588   +  rep_origin     RSF ori (fragment): Plasmids containing the RSF 1030 origin of replication can be propagated in E. coli cells that contain additional plasmids with compatible origins.
  11687..11708   -  misc_feature   bom (fragment): basis of mobility region from pBR322
>Addgene plasmid #210388 | pCB-2 | addgene full sequence | sequence record 418474 | Addgene NGS Result
CAGAATCAACAATAAGGCCTCCCTAACGGGGGGCCTTTTTTATTGATAACAAAAGTATGTTCACATTCGA
ACCGTCTCTGCTTTGACAATGGCTTGAATTGGGGTGTAAAGTCGTGGCCACCTAACGAGGAGATCGGTTC
ATGATCATGTCCCCCAAGCGGCGGACCCAGGCGGAGCGGGCGATGGAAACCCAGGGCAAGCTGATCGCGG
CGGCCCTCGGCGTCCTGCGCGAGAAGGGCTACGCCGGCTTCCGGATCGCGGACGTCCCGGGCGCCGCGGG
CGTGTCGCGCGGCGCCCAGAGCCACCACTTCCCCACCAAGCTCGAGCTGCTCCTGGCGACCTTCGAGTGG
CTGTACGAGCAGATCACCGAGCGCTCCCGGGCCCGCCTCGCGAAGCTGAAGCCGGAGGACGACGTCATCC
AGCAGATGCTCGACGACGCCGCGGAGTTCTTCCTGGACGACGACTTCTCCATCTCGCTCGACCTGATCGT
CGCCGCGGACCGGGACCCCGCCCTGCGCGAGGGCATCCAGCGGACCGTGGAGCGGAACCGCTTCGTCGTG
GAGGACATGTGGCTCGGCGTCCTGGTGAGCCGGGGCCTGTCCCGCGACGACGCCGAGGACATCCTCTGGC
TGATCTTCAACTCCGTCCGCGGCCTCGCCGTGCGGTCGCTGTGGCAGAAGGACAAGGAGCGGTTCGAGCG
CGTGCGGAACAGCACCCTGGAGATCGCCCGGGAGCGGTACGCCAAGTTCAAGCGGTGATAGACTAATCTT
TTCGAAAAAAGGCCTCCCAAATCGGGGGGCCTTTTTTTATAGCAACAAAAGTATGTTCACATTCGAACCG
TCTCTGCTTTGACATCGTGTGGCGCTTGGGTGTAAAGTCGTGGCCAAACAAACAGACAATCTGGTCTGTT
TGTATTATGCCAAGAGACCGAATTCGCGGCCGCTTCTAGAGCAATACGCAAACCGCCTCTCCCCGCGCGT
TGGCCGATTCATTAATGCAGCTGGCACGACAGGTTTCCCGACTGGAAAGCGGGCAGTGAGCGCAACGCAA
TTAATGTGAGTTAGCTCACTCATTAGGCACCCCAGGCTTTACACTTTATGCTTCCGGCTCGTATGTTGTG
TGGAATTGTGAGCGGATAACAATTTCACACATACTAGAGAAAGAGGAGAAATACTAGATGGCTTCCTCCG
AAGACGTTATCAAAGAGTTCATGCGTTTCAAAGTTCGTATGGAAGGTTCCGTTAACGGTCACGAGTTCGA
AATCGAAGGTGAAGGTGAAGGTCGTCCGTACGAAGGTACCCAGACCGCTAAACTGAAAGTTACCAAAGGT
GGTCCGCTGCCGTTCGCTTGGGACATCCTGTCCCCGCAGTTCCAGTACGGTTCCAAAGCTTACGTTAAAC
ACCCGGCTGACATCCCGGACTACCTGAAACTGTCCTTCCCGGAAGGTTTCAAATGGGAACGTGTTATGAA
CTTCGAAGACGGTGGTGTTGTTACCGTTACCCAGGACTCCTCCCTGCAAGACGGTGAGTTCATCTACAAA
GTTAAACTGCGTGGTACCAACTTCCCGTCCGACGGTCCGGTTATGCAGAAAAAAACCATGGGTTGGGAAG
CTTCCACCGAACGTATGTACCCGGAAGACGGTGCTCTGAAAGGTGAAATCAAAATGCGTCTGAAACTGAA
AGACGGTGGTCACTACGACGCTGAAGTTAAAACCACCTACATGGCTAAAAAACCGGTTCAGCTGCCGGGT
GCTTACAAAACCGACATCAAACTGGACATCACCTCCCACAACGAAGACTACACCATCGTTGAACAGTACG
AACGTGCTGAAGGTCGTCACTCCACCGGTGCTTAATAACGCTGATAGTGCTAGTGTAGATCGCTACTAGA
GCCAGGCATCAAATAAAACGAAAGGCTCAGTCGAAAGACTGGGCCTTTCGTTTTATCTGTTGTTTGTCGG
TGAACGCTCTCTACTAGAGTCACACTGGCTCACCTTCGGGTGGGCCTTTCTGCGTTTATATACTAGTAGC
GGCCGCTGCAGGGTCTCTGTTTTAGAGCTAGAAATAGCAAGTTAAAATAAGGCTAGTCCGTTATCAACTT
GAAAAAGTGGCACCGAGTCGGTGCTTTTTTTTAGTGCCATCCTCGGTACCAAATTCCAGAAAAGAGGCCT
CCCGAAAGGGGGGCCTTTTTTCGTTTTGGTCCGTATGTTCACATTCGAACCGTCTCTGCTTTGACATCGT
GTGGCGCTTGGGTGTAAAGTCGTGGCCAAACAAACAGACAATCTGGTCTGTTTGTATTATTCTAAGTAAG
GAGTGTCCATATGGACAAGAAGTACTCCATCGGCCTCGCGATCGGCACCAACTCCGTGGGCTGGGCGGTC
ATCACCGACGAGTACAAGGTCCCCTCCAAGAAGTTCAAGGTCCTGGGCAACACCGACCGGCACTCGATCA
AGAAGAACCTGATCGGCGCCCTGCTGTTCGACAGCGGCGAGACGGCCGAGGCGACCCGCCTGAAGCGGAC
CGCGCGTCGCCGCTACACCCGGCGCAAGAACCGCATCTGCTACCTGCAGGAAATCTTCTCCAACGAGATG
GCCAAGGTGGACGACTCGTTCTTCCACCGCCTGGAGGAGAGCTTCCTGGTGGAGGAGGACAAGAAGCACG
AGCGCCACCCGATCTTCGGCAACATCGTGGACGAGGTGGCCTACCACGAGAAGTACCCCACCATCTACCA
CCTCCGCAAGAAGCTGGTGGACTCGACCGACAAGGCGGACCTGCGGCTCATCTACCTGGCCCTCGCGCAC
ATGATCAAGTTCCGCGGCCACTTCCTCATCGAGGGCGACCTGAACCCGGACAACTCCGACGTGGACAAGC
TGTTCATCCAGCTGGTGCAGACCTACAACCAGCTGTTCGAGGAGAACCCCATCAACGCCAGCGGCGTGGA
CGCCAAGGCGATCCTCTCCGCGCGCCTGAGCAAGTCCCGGCGCCTGGAGAACCTCATCGCCCAGCTGCCG
GGCGAGAAGAAGAACGGCCTCTTCGGCAACCTGATCGCGCTGTCGCTCGGCCTGACCCCCAACTTCAAGA
GCAACTTCGACCTGGCCGAGGACGCGAAGCTCCAGCTGTCCAAGGACACCTACGACGACGACCTGGACAA
CCTGCTCGCCCAGATCGGCGACCAGTACGCGGACCTCTTCCTGGCCGCGAAGAACCTCTCGGACGCCATC
CTGCTCAGCGACATCCTGCGGGTCAACACCGAGATCACCAAGGCCCCGCTGTCGGCGAGCATGATCAAGC
GGTACGACGAGCACCACCAGGACCTGACCCTGCTCAAGGCCCTCGTGCGCCAGCAGCTGCCCGAGAAGTA
CAAGGAAATCTTCTTCGACCAGTCCAAGAACGGCTACGCCGGCTACATCGACGGCGGCGCGTCGCAGGAG
GAGTTCTACAAGTTCATCAAGCCGATCCTGGAGAAGATGGACGGCACCGAGGAGCTGCTCGTCAAGCTGA
ACCGCGAGGACCTGCTCCGCAAGCAGCGGACCTTCGACAACGGCTCCATCCCGCACCAGATCCACCTGGG
CGAGCTCCACGCCATCCTCCGGCGCCAGGAGGACTTCTACCCCTTCCTGAAGGACAACCGCGAGAAGATC
GAGAAGATCCTGACCTTCCGCATCCCGTACTACGTCGGCCCCCTGGCCCGCGGCAACTCCCGGTTCGCGT
GGATGACCCGGAAGTCGGAGGAGACGATCACCCCGTGGAACTTCGAGGAGGTCGTGGACAAGGGCGCGTC
CGCGCAGTCGTTCATCGAGCGCATGACCAACTTCGACAAGAACCTCCCGAACGAGAAGGTCCTGCCCAAG
CACTCCCTGCTCTACGAGTACTTCACCGTGTACAACGAGCTGACCAAGGTCAAGTACGTGACCGAGGGCA
TGCGGAAGCCGGCCTTCCTGTCGGGCGAGCAGAAGAAGGCGATCGTGGACCTGCTGTTCAAGACCAACCG
CAAGGTCACCGTGAAGCAGCTGAAGGAGGACTACTTCAAGAAGATCGAGTGCTTCGACTCCGTCGAGATC
AGCGGCGTGGAGGACCGCTTCAACGCCTCCCTGGGCACCTACCACGACCTGCTCAAGATCATCAAGGACA
AGGACTTCCTCGACAACGAGGAGAACGAGGACATCCTGGAGGACATCGTCCTCACCCTGACCCTCTTCGA
GGACCGCGAGATGATCGAGGAGCGGCTCAAGACCTACGCCCACCTGTTCGACGACAAGGTGATGAAGCAG
CTGAAGCGTCGCCGCTACACCGGCTGGGGCCGCCTCTCCCGGAAGCTGATCAACGGCATCCGGGACAAGC
AGAGCGGCAAGACCATCCTGGACTTCCTCAAGTCCGACGGCTTCGCCAACCGCAACTTCATGCAGCTCAT
CCACGACGACAGCCTGACCTTCAAGGAGGACATCCAGAAGGCCCAGGTGTCGGGCCAGGGCGACAGCCTC
CACGAGCACATCGCCAACCTGGCGGGCTCCCCGGCGATCAAGAAGGGCATCCTCCAGACCGTCAAGGTCG
TGGACGAGCTGGTCAAGGTGATGGGCCGCCACAAGCCCGAGAACATCGTGATCGAGATGGCCCGGGAGAA
CCAGACCACCCAGAAGGGCCAGAAGAACTCGCGCGAGCGGATGAAGCGGATCGAGGAGGGCATCAAGGAG
CTCGGCAGCCAGATCCTGAAGGAGCACCCGGTCGAGAACACCCAGCTGCAGAACGAGAAGCTGTACCTCT
ACTACCTGCAGAACGGCCGCGACATGTACGTGGACCAGGAGCTCGACATCAACCGGCTGTCCGACTACGA
CGTGGACGCGATCGTGCCGCAGTCCTTCCTGAAGGACGACTCGATCGACAACAAGGTCCTGACCCGCTCG
GACAAGAACCGGGGCAAGTCCGACAACGTGCCCTCGGAGGAGGTCGTGAAGAAGATGAAGAACTACTGGC
GCCAGCTGCTCAACGCCAAGCTCATCACCCAGCGCAAGTTCGACAACCTGACCAAGGCCGAGCGGGGCGG
CCTGAGCGAGCTCGACAAGGCGGGCTTCATCAAGCGCCAGCTGGTCGAGACGCGGCAGATCACCAAGCAC
GTGGCCCAGATCCTGGACTCCCGGATGAACACCAAGTACGACGAGAACGACAAGCTGATCCGCGAGGTCA
AGGTGATCACCCTCAAGAGCAAGCTGGTGTCCGACTTCCGCAAGGACTTCCAGTTCTACAAGGTCCGGGA
GATCAACAACTACCACCACGCCCACGACGCGTACCTGAACGCCGTCGTGGGCACCGCGCTGATCAAGAAG
TACCCGAAGCTGGAGTCCGAGTTCGTCTACGGCGACTACAAGGTCTACGACGTGCGCAAGATGATCGCCA
AGAGCGAGCAGGAGATCGGCAAGGCCACCGCGAAGTACTTCTTCTACTCCAACATCATGAACTTCTTCAA
GACCGAGATCACCCTGGCCAACGGCGAGATCCGCAAGCGGCCCCTGATCGAGACGAACGGCGAGACGGGC
GAGATCGTCTGGGACAAGGGCCGCGACTTCGCCACCGTCCGGAAGGTGCTGTCGATGCCGCAGGTCAACA
TCGTGAAGAAGACCGAGGTGCAGACCGGCGGCTTCAGCAAGGAGTCCATCCTCCCCAAGCGCAACAGCGA
CAAGCTGATCGCCCGGAAGAAGGACTGGGACCCGAAGAAGTACGGCGGCTTCGACAGCCCCACCGTCGCC
TACTCCGTGCTGGTCGTGGCGAAGGTCGAGAAGGGCAAGAGCAAGAAGCTGAAGTCCGTGAAGGAGCTGC
TCGGCATCACCATCATGGAGCGCTCCTCGTTCGAGAAGAACCCGATCGACTTCCTGGAGGCCAAGGGCTA
CAAGGAGGTCAAGAAGGACCTCATCATCAAGCTGCCCAAGTACAGCCTGTTCGAGCTGGAGAACGGCCGC
AAGCGGATGCTCGCCTCCGCGGGCGAGCTGCAGAAGGGCAACGAGCTGGCCCTCCCGTCGAAGTACGTCA
ACTTCCTGTACCTCGCGTCCCACTACGAGAAGCTGAAGGGCTCGCCCGAGGACAACGAGCAGAAGCAGCT
GTTCGTGGAGCAGCACAAGCACTACCTGGACGAGATCATCGAGCAGATCAGCGAGTTCAGCAAGCGCGTC
ATCCTGGCCGACGCGAACCTCGACAAGGTGCTGTCCGCCTACAACAAGCACCGCGACAAGCCGATCCGGG
AGCAGGCGGAGAACATCATCCACCTGTTCACCCTCACCAACCTGGGCGCCCCCGCCGCGTTCAAGTACTT
CGACACCACCATCGACCGCAAGCGGTACACCTCCACCAAGGAGGTCCTCGACGCGACCCTGATCCACCAG
AGCATCACCGGCCTGTACGAGACGCGCATCGACCTGTCCCAGCTCGGCGGCGACTGATAGGAG
[302 nt withheld, positions 6434-6735]
CTTAGACGTCAGGTGGCAGCATGCAAGCTCTAGCGATTCCAGACGTCCCGAAGGCGTGGCGCGGCTTCCC
CGTGCCGGAGCAATCGCCCTGGGTGGGTTACACGACGCCCCTCTATGGCCCGTACTGACGGACACACCGA
AGCCCCGGCGGCAACCCTCAGCGGATGCCCCGGGGCTTCACGTTTTCCCAGGTCAGAAGCGGTTTTCGGG
AGTAGTGCCCCAACTGGGGTAACCTTTGAGTTCTCTCAGTTGGGGGCGTAGGGTCGCCGACATGACACAA
GGGGTTGTGACCGGGGTGGACACGTACGCGGGTGCTTACGACCGTCAGTCGCGCGAGCGCGAAAATTCGA
GCGCAGCAAGCCCAGCGACACAGCGTAGCGCCAACGAAGACAAGGCGGCCGACCTTCAGCGCGAAGTCGA
GCGCGACGGGGGCCGGTTCAGGTTCGTCGGGCATTTCAGCGAAGCGCCGGGCACGTCGGCGTTCGGGACG
GCGGAGCGCCCGGAGTTCGAACGCATCCTGAACGAATGCCGCGCCGGGCGGCTCAACATGATCATTGTCT
ATGACGTGTCGCGCTTCTCGCGCCTGAAGGTCATGGACGCGATTCCGATTGTCTCGGAATTGCTCGCCCT
GGGCGTGACGATTGTTTCCACTCAGGAAGGCGTCTTCCGGCAGGGAAACGTCATGGACCTGATTCACCTG
ATTATGCGGCTCGACGCGTCGCACAAAGAATCTTCGCTGAAGTCGGCGAAGATTCTCGACACGAAGAACC
TTCAGCGCGAATTGGGCGGGTACGTCGGCGGGAAGGCGCCTTACGGCTTCGAGCTTGTTTCGGAGACGAA
GGAGATCACGCGCAACGGCCGAATGGTCAATGTCGTCATCAACAAGCTTGCGCACTCGACCACTCCCCTT
ACCGGACCCTTCGAGTTCGAGCCCGACGTAATCCGGTGGTGGTGGCGTGAGATCAAGACGCACAAACACC
TTCCCTTCAAGCCGGGCAGTCAAGCCGCCATTCACCCGGGCAGCATCACGGGGCTTTGTAAGCGCATGGA
CGCTGACGCCGTGCCGACCCGGGGCGAGACGATTGGGAAGAAGACCGCTTCAAGCGCCTGGGACCCGGCA
ACCGTTATGCGAATCCTTCGGGACCCGCGTATTGCGGGCTTCGCCGCTGAGGTGATCTACAAGAAGAAGC
CGGACGGCACGCCGACCACGAAGATTGAGGGTTACCGCATTCAGCGCGACCCGATCACGCTCCGGCCGGT
CGAGCTTGATTGCGGACCGATCATCGAGCCCGCTGAGTGGTATGAGCTTCAGGCGTGGTTGGACGGCAGG
GGGCGCGGCAAGGGGCTTTCCCGGGGGCAAGCCATTCTGTCCGCCATGGACAAGCTGTACTGCGAGTGTG
GCGCCGTCATGACTTCGAAGCGCGGGGAAGAATCGATCAAGGACTCTTACCGCTGCCGTCGCCGGAAGGT
GGTCGACCCGTCCGCACCTGGGCAGCACGAAGGCACGTGCAACGTCAGCATGGCGGCACTCGACAAGTTC
GTTGCGGAACGCATCTTCAACAAGATCAGGCACGCCGAAGGCGACGAAGAGACGTTGGCGCTTCTGTGGG
AAGCCGCCCGACGCTTCGGCAAGCTCACTGAGGCGCCTGAGAAGAGCGGCGAACGGGCGAACCTTGTTGC
GGAGCGCGCCGACGCCCTGAACGCCCTTGAAGAGCTGTACGAAGACCGCGCGGCAGGCGCGTACGACGGA
CCCGTTGGCAGGAAGCACTTCCGGAAGCAACAGGCAGCGCTGACGCTCCGGCAGCAAGGGGCGGAAGAGC
GGCTTGCCGAACTTGAAGCCGCCGAAGCCCCGAAGCTTCCCCTTGACCAATGGTTCCCCGAAGACGCCGA
CGCTGACCCGACCGGCCCTAAGTCGTGGTGTGGGCGCGCGTCAGTAGACGACAAGCGCGTGTTCGTCGGG
CTCTTCGTAGACAAGATCGTTGTCACGAAGTCGACTACGGGCAGGGGGCAGGGAACGCCCATCGAGAAGC
GCGCTTCGATCACGTGGGCGAAGCCGCCGACCGACGACGACGAAGACGACGCCCAGGACGGCACGGAAGA
CGTAGCGGCGTAGCAGGTCGACGGATCTTTTCCGCTGCATAACCCTGCTTCGGGGTCATTATAGCGATTT
TTTCGGTATATCCATCCTTTTTCGCACGATATACAGGATTTTGCCAAAGGGTTCGTGTAGACTTTCCTTG
GTGTATCCAACGGCGTCAGCCGGGCAGGATAGGTGAAGTAGGCCCACCCGCGAGCGGGTGTTCCTTCTTC
ACTGTCCCTTATTCGCACCTGGCGGTGCTCAACGGGAATCCTGCTCTGCGAGGCTGGCCGGCTACCGCCG
GCGTAACAGATGAGGGCAAGCGGATGGCTGATGAAACCAAGCCAACCAGGAAGGGCAGCCCACCTATCAA
GGTGTACTGCCTTCCAGACGAACGAAGAGCGATTGAGGAAAAGGCGGCGGCGGCCGGCATGAGCCTGTCG
GCCTACCTGCTGGCCGTCGGCCAGGGCTACAAAATCACGGGCGTCGTGGACTATGAGCACGTCCGCGAGC
TGGCCCGCATCAATGGCGACCTGGGCCGCCTGGGCGGCCTGCTGAAACTCTGGCTCACCGACGACCCGCG
CACGGCGCGGTTCGGTGATGCCACGATCCTCGCCCTGCTGGCGAAGATCGAAGAGAAGCAGGACGAGCTT
GGCAAGGTCATGATGGGCGTGGTCCGCCCGAGGGCAGAGCCATGACTTTTTTAGCCGCTAAAACGGCCGG
GGGGTGCGCGTGATTGCCAAGCACGTCCCCATGCGCTCCATCAAGAAGAGCGACTTCGCGGAGCTGGTGA
AGTACATCACCGACGAGCAAGGCAAGACCGATCCCCGGGGACCCAGGTCGACTCTAGCTAGCTGGCCAGG
GCCCGATACGTCGCGGTGAGTTCAGGCTTTTTCATATCTCATTGCCCCCGGACGAGCGTCTGCTCCGCCA
TTCGCCGTCCGCCGTGCCAATCGGATCAGCCGTCCAAATGCGGGATTTTCGTTAGTCGGAGGCCAAACGG
CATTGAGCGTCAGCATATCATCAGCGAGCTGAAGAAAGACAATCCCCGATCCGCTCCACGTGTTGCCCCA
GCAATCAGCGCGACCTTGCCCCTCCAACGTCATCTCGTTCTCCGCTCATGAGCTCAGCCAATCGACTGGC
GAGCGGCATCGCATTCTTCGCATCCCGCCTCTGGCGGATGCAGGAAGATCAACGGATCTCGGCCCAGTTG
ACCCAGGGCTGTCGCCACAATGTCGCGGGAGCGGATCAACCGAGCAAAGGCATGACCGACTGGACCTTCC
TTCTGAAGGCTCTTCTCCTTGAGCCACCTGTCCGCCAAGGCAAAGCGCTCACAGCAGTGGTCATTCTCGA
GATAATCGACGCGTACCAACTTGCCATCCTGAAGAATGGTGCAGTGTCTCGGCACCCCATAGGGAACCTT
TGCCATCAACTCGGCAAGATGCAGCGTCGTGTTGGCATCGTGTCCCACGCCGAGGAGAAGTACCTGCCCA
TCGAGTTCATGGACACGGGCGACCGGGCTTGCAGGCGAGTGAGGTGGCAGGGGCAATGGATCAGAGATGA
TCTGCTCTGCCTGTGGCCCCGCTGCCGCAAAGGCAAATGGATGGGCGCTGCGCTTTACATTTGGCAGGCG
CCAGAATGTGTCAGAGACAACTCCAAGGTCCGGTGTAACGGGCGACGTGGCAGGATCGAACGGCTCGTCG
TCCAGACCTGACCACGAGGGCATGACGAGCGTCCCTCCCGGACCCAGCGCAGCACGCAGGGCCTCGATCA
GTCCAAGTGGCCCATCTTCGAGGGGCCGGACGCTACGGAAGGAGCTGTGGACCAGCAGCACACCGCCGGG
GGTAACCCCAAGGTTGAGAAGCTGACCGATGAGCTCGGCTTTTCGCCATTCGTATTGCACGACATTGCAC
TCCACCGCTGATGACATCAGTCGATCATAGCACGATCAACGGCACTGTTGCAAATAGTCGGTGGTGATAA
ACTTATCATCCCCTTTTGCTGATGGAGCTGCACATGAACCAAAAGGATCTAGGTGAAGATCCTTTTTGAT
AATCTCATGACCAAAATCTTAATAAGATGATCTTCTTGAGATCGTTTTGGTCTGCGCGTAATCTCTTGCT
CTGAAAACGAAAAAACCGCCTTGCAGGGCGGTTTTTTGAAGGTTCTCTGAGCTACCAACTCTTTGAACCG
AGGTAACTGGCTTGGAGGAGCGCAGTCACCAAAACTTGTCCTTTCAGTTTAGCCTTAACCGGCGCATGAC
TTCAAGACTAACTCCTCTAAATCAATTACCAGTGGCTGCTGCCAGTGGTGCTTTTGCATGTCTTTCCGGG
TTGGACTCAAGACGATAGTTACCGGATAAGGCGCAGCGGTCGGACTGAACGGGGGGTTCGTGCATACAGT
CCAGCTTGGAGCGAACTGCCTACCCGGAACTGAGTGTCAGGCGTGGAATGAGACAAACGCGGCCATAACA
GCGGAATGACACCGGTAAACCGAAAGGCAGGAACAGGAGAGCGCACGAGGGAGCCGCCAGGGGGAAACGC
CTGGTATCTTTATAGTCCTGTCGGGTTTCGCCACCACTGATTTGAGCGTCAGATTTCGTGATGCTTGTCA
GGGGGCGGAGCCTATGGAAAAACGGCTTTGCCGCGGCCCTCTCACTTCCCTGTTAAGTATCTTCCTGGCA
TCTTCCAGGAAATCTCCGCCCCGTTCGTAAGCCATTTCCGCTCGCCGCAGTCGAACGACCGAGCGTAGCG
AGTCAGTGAGCGAGGAAGCGGAATATATCCTGTATCACATATTCTGCTGACGCACCGGTGCAGCCTTTTT
TCTCCTGCCACATGAAGCACTTCACTGACACCCTCATCAGTGCCAACATAGTAAGCCAGTATACACTCCG
CTAGCG
